Addgene plasmid #216417: pC1-oROS-HT-CaaX
Purpose: Targeting of the chemigenetic, fluorescent peroxide sensor oROS-HT to the intracellular site of cell membranes.
Depositing lab: Andre Berndt. Publication: Far-red and sensitive sensor for monitoring real time H2O2 dynamics with subcellular resolution and in multi-parametric imaging applications. Lee J.D., Nguyen A., Jin Z.R., Moghadasi A., Gibbs C.E., Wait S.J., Evitts K.M., Asencio A., Bremner S.B., Zuniga S., Chavan V., Williams A., Smith N., Regnier M., Young J.E., Mack D., Nance E., Boyle P.M., Berndt A.. bioRxiv 2024.02.06.579232 10.1101/2024.02.06.579232.
Backbone
  Vector backbone: pCDNA3.1
  Total vector size (bp): 5671
  Vector type: Mammalian Expression
  Selectable markers: Neomycin (select with G418)
Growth in bacteria
  Bacterial resistance: Kanamycin, 50 μg/mL
  Growth temperature: 37°C
  Growth strain: DH5alpha
  Copy number: High Copy
Gene/Insert
  Gene/Insert name: oROS-HT-CaaX
  Species: E.Coli
  Promoter: CMV
  Cloning method: Gibson Cloning
  Sequencing primers: 5′ atgaagacgatcatcgccctgagc
Terms and licenses: Academic/Nonprofit Terms; Industry Terms: Not Available to Industry
Depositor comments: Please visit https://pubmed.ncbi.nlm.nih.gov/38352381/ for bioRxiv preprint.
How to cite: pC1-oROS-HT-CaaX was a gift from Andre Berndt (Addgene plasmid # 216417 ; http://n2t.net/addgene:216417 ; RRID:Addgene_216417)
