[The description below was written by a language model from this plasmid's Addgene catalogue record and pLannotate feature annotations shown in this document.]
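Description:
pC1-oROS-HT-CaaX is a 5.7 kb mammalian expression plasmid that produces a membrane-anchored version of oROS-HT, a chemigenetic, far-red fluorescent sensor for hydrogen peroxide. The catalogue lists the backbone as pcDNA3.1. However, the name and the annotated features (kanamycin selection, a single NeoR/KanR cassette, an SV40 poly(A) after the insert) look more like a C1-type vector, and the record does not resolve this discrepancy. The plasmid replicates at high copy in E. coli from a ColE1/pUC origin and also carries an f1 origin. One aminoglycoside phosphotransferase gene provides both selections. A bacterial bla-type promoter drives it for kanamycin resistance, and the SV40 enhancer/early promoter, with an HSV TK poly(A) signal, drives it for G418 selection in mammalian cells.

The sensor is expressed from the CMV immediate-early enhancer and promoter and terminated by the SV40 polyadenylation signal. The feature table shows its architecture. Two segments matching the peroxide-sensing portion of HyPerRed, consistent with the E. coli origin listed for the insert, flank a central block annotated as HaloTag/DhaA dehalogenase fragments. The split annotation of this block hints at a rearranged or modified HaloTag, though the record does not say so explicitly. HaloTag covalently binds chloroalkane-linked dyes, so the fluorescence comes from an added synthetic ligand rather than from an intrinsic chromophore. A short K-Ras-derived fragment fused at the C-terminus provides the CaaX motif, a lipid-modification signal that tethers the protein to the cytoplasmic face of the membrane. According to the record, the construct is used for real-time imaging of H2O2 dynamics at the inner side of cell membranes, including in multi-parametric imaging applications.
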