Features (pLannotate 1.2.2; 18 found; start..end, strand, type, name):
     23..380     +  promoter       SV40 promoter: SV40 enhancer and early promoter
    415..1209    +  CDS            NeoR/KanR: aminoglycoside phosphotransferase from Tn5; aph(3')-II (or nptII); confers resistance to neomycin, kanamycin, and G418 (Geneticin®)
   1230..1382    +  CDS            ble (fragment): BLE_KLEPN - Experimental evidence at protein level: Swiss-Prot protein existence level 1. Binding protein with a strong affinity to the bleomycin family of antibiotics. Binds to CL990; an antimitotic-antibiotic compound. From Klebsiella pneumoniae.
   1441..1488    +  polyA_signal   HSV TK poly(A) signal: herpes simplex virus thymidine kinase polyadenylation signal (Cole and Stacy, 1985)
   1579..1595    -  polyA_signal   bGH poly(A) signal (fragment): bovine growth hormone polyadenylation signal
   1817..2405    +  rep_origin     ori: high-copy-number ColE1/pMB1/pBR322/pUC origin of replication
   2580..2883    +  enhancer       CMV enhancer: human cytomegalovirus immediate early enhancer
   2884..3087    +  promoter       CMV promoter: human cytomegalovirus (CMV) immediate early promoter
   3123..3503    +  CDS            HyPerRed (fragment): red fluorescent genetically encoded indicator for H2O2 ()
   3543..3995    +  CDS            HaloTag® (fragment): modified bacterial dehalogenase that forms covalent bonds with chloroalkane derivatives
   4050..4472    +  CDS            dhaA (fragment): DHAA_PSEPV - Experimental evidence at protein level: Swiss-Prot protein existence level 1. Catalyzes hydrolytic cleavage of carbon-halogen bonds in halogenated aliphatic compounds, leading to the formation of the corresponding primary alcohols, halide ions and protons. Has a broad substrate specificity, as it is able to dehalogenate mono- and di- chlorinated and brominated alkanes (up to at least C10), and the two isomers of 1,3-dichloropropene to 3-chloroallyl alcohol; the highest activity was found with 1,2-dibromoethane, while no activity was observed with the analog 1,2-dichloroethane. Fro
   4487..4763    +  CDS            HyPerRed (fragment): red fluorescent genetically encoded indicator for H2O2 ()
   4764..4814    +  CDS            K-Ras (fragment): human small GTPase proto-oncoprotein
   4818..4854    +  misc_feature   MCS (fragment): multiple cloning site
   4871..4955    +  CDS            large T antigen (fragment): large T antigen from SV40 (simian virus 40)
   4978..5099    +  polyA_signal   SV40 poly(A) signal: SV40 polyadenylation signal
   5133..5561    -  rep_origin     f1 ori (sequence partly withheld): f1 bacteriophage origin of replication; arrow indicates direction of (+) strand synthesis
   5588..21      +  promoter       AmpR promoter (across the origin): bla
>Addgene plasmid #216417 | pC1-oROS-HT-CaaX | addgene full sequence | sequence record 434853 | Addgene NGS Result
TAATATTGAAAAAGGAAGAGTCCTGAGGCGGAAAGAACCAGCTGTGGAATGTGTGTCAGTTAGGGTGTGG
AAAGTCCCCAGGCTCCCCAGCAGGCAGAAGTATGCAAAGCATGCATCTCAATTAGTCAGCAACCAGGTGT
GGAAAGTCCCCAGGCTCCCCAGCAGGCAGAAGTATGCAAAGCATGCATCTCAATTAGTCAGCAACCATAG
TCCCGCCCCTAACTCCGCCCATCCCGCCCCTAACTCCGCCCAGTTCCGCCCATTCTCCGCCCCATGGCTG
ACTAATTTTTTTTATTTATGCAGAGGCCGAGGCCGCCTCGGCCTCTGAGCTATTCCAGAAGTAGTGAGGA
GGCTTTTTTGGAGGCCTAGGCTTTTGCAAAGATCGATCAAGAGACAGGATGAGGATCGTTTCGCATGATT
GAACAAGATGGATTGCACGCAGGTTCTCCGGCCGCTTGGGTGGAGAGGCTATTCGGCTATGACTGGGCAC
AACAGACAATCGGCTGCTCTGATGCCGCCGTGTTCCGGCTGTCAGCGCAGGGGCGCCCGGTTCTTTTTGT
CAAGACCGACCTGTCCGGTGCCCTGAATGAACTGCAAGACGAGGCAGCGCGGCTATCGTGGCTGGCCACG
ACGGGCGTTCCTTGCGCAGCTGTGCTCGACGTTGTCACTGAAGCGGGAAGGGACTGGCTGCTATTGGGCG
AAGTGCCGGGGCAGGATCTCCTGTCATCTCACCTTGCTCCTGCCGAGAAAGTATCCATCATGGCTGATGC
AATGCGGCGGCTGCATACGCTTGATCCGGCTACCTGCCCATTCGACCACCAAGCGAAACATCGCATCGAG
CGAGCACGTACTCGGATGGAAGCCGGTCTTGTCGATCAGGATGATCTGGACGAAGAGCATCAGGGGCTCG
CGCCAGCCGAACTGTTCGCCAGGCTCAAGGCGAGCATGCCCGACGGCGAGGATCTCGTCGTGACCCATGG
CGATGCCTGCTTGCCGAATATCATGGTGGAAAATGGCCGCTTTTCTGGATTCATCGACTGTGGCCGGCTG
GGTGTGGCGGACCGCTATCAGGACATAGCGTTGGCTACCCGTGATATTGCTGAAGAGCTTGGCGGCGAAT
GGGCTGACCGCTTCCTCGTGCTTTACGGTATCGCCGCTCCCGATTCGCAGCGCATCGCCTTCTATCGCCT
TCTTGACGAGTTCTTCTGAGCGGGACTCTGGGGTTCGAAATGACCGACCAAGCGACGCCCAACCTGCCAT
CACGAGATTTCGATTCCACCGCCGCCTTCTATGAAAGGTTGGGCTTCGGAATCGTTTTCCGGGACGCCGG
CTGGATGATCCTCCAGCGCGGGGATCTCATGCTGGAGTTCTTCGCCCACCCTAGGGGGAGGCTAACTGAA
ACACGGAAGGAGACAATACCGGAAGGAACCCGCGCTATGACGGCAATAAAAAGACAGAATAAAACGCACG
GTGTTGGGTCGTTTGTTCATAAACGCGGGGTTCGGTCCCAGGGCTGGCACTCTGTCGATACCCCACCGAG
ACCCCATTGGGGCCAATACGCCCGCGTTTCTTCCTTTTCCCCACCCCACCCCCCAAGTTCGGGTGAAGGC
CCAGGGCTCGCAGCCAACGTCGGGGCGGCAGGCCCTGCCATAGCCTCAGGTTACTCATATATACTTTAGA
TTGATTTAAAACTTCATTTTTAATTTAAAAGGATCTAGGTGAAGATCCTTTTTGATAATCTCATGACCAA
AATCCCTTAACGTGAGTTTTCGTTCCACTGAGCGTCAGACCCCGTAGAAAAGATCAAAGGATCTTCTTGA
GATCCTTTTTTTCTGCGCGTAATCTGCTGCTTGCAAACAAAAAAACCACCGCTACCAGCGGTGGTTTGTT
TGCCGGATCAAGAGCTACCAACTCTTTTTCCGAAGGTAACTGGCTTCAGCAGAGCGCAGATACCAAATAC
TGTTCTTCTAGTGTAGCCGTAGTTAGGCCACCACTTCAAGAACTCTGTAGCACCGCCTACATACCTCGCT
CTGCTAATCCTGTTACCAGTGGCTGCTGCCAGTGGCGATAAGTCGTGTCTTACCGGGTTGGACTCAAGAC
GATAGTTACCGGATAAGGCGCAGCGGTCGGGCTGAACGGGGGGTTCGTGCACACAGCCCAGCTTGGAGCG
AACGACCTACACCGAACTGAGATACCTACAGCGTGAGCTATGAGAAAGCGCCACGCTTCCCGAAGGGAGA
AAGGCGGACAGGTATCCGGTAAGCGGCAGGGTCGGAACAGGAGAGCGCACGAGGGAGCTTCCAGGGGGAA
ACGCCTGGTATCTTTATAGTCCTGTCGGGTTTCGCCACCTCTGACTTGAGCGTCGATTTTTGTGATGCTC
GTCAGGGGGGCGGAGCCTATGGAAAAACGCCAGCAACGCGGCCTTTTTACGGTTCCTGGCCTTTTGCTGG
CCTTTTGCTCACATGTTCTTTCCTGCGTTATCCCCTGATTCTGTGGATAACCGTATTACCGCCATGCATT
AGTTATTAATAGTAATCAATTACGGGGTCATTAGTTCATAGCCCATATATGGAGTTCCGCGTTACATAAC
TTACGGTAAATGGCCCGCCTGGCTGACCGCCCAACGACCCCCGCCCATTGACGTCAATAATGACGTATGT
TCCCATAGTAACGCCAATAGGGACTTTCCATTGACGTCAATGGGTGGAGTATTTACGGTAAACTGCCCAC
TTGGCAGTACATCAAGTGTATCATATGCCAAGTACGCCCCCTATTGACGTCAATGACGGTAAATGGCCCG
CCTGGCATTATGCCCAGTACATGACCTTATGGGACTTTCCTACTTGGCAGTACATCTACGTATTAGTCAT
CGCTATTACCATGGTGATGCGGTTTTGGCAGTACATCAATGGGCGTGGATAGCGGTTTGACTCACGGGGA
TTTCCAAGTCTCCACCCCATTGACGTCAATGGGAGTTTGTTTTGGCACCAAAATCAACGGGACTTTCCAA
AATGTCGTAACAACTCCGCCCCATTGACGCAAATGGGCGGTAGGCGTGTACGGTGGGAGGTCTATATAAG
CAGAGCTGGTTTAGTGAACCGTCAGATCCGCTAGCCGCCACCATGGAGATGGCGAGCCAGCAGGGCGAGA
CGATGTCCGGACCGCTGCACATTGGTTTGATTCCCACAGTTGGACCGTACCTGCTACCGCATATTATCCC
TATGCTGCACCAGACCTTTCCAAAGCTGGAAATGTATCTGCATGAAGCACAGACCCACCAGTTACTGGCG
CAACTGGACAGCGGCAAACTCGATTGCGTGATCCTCGCACTGGTGAAAGAGAGCGAAGCATTCATTGAAG
TGCCGTTGTTTGATGAGCCAATGTTGCTGGCTATCTATGAAGATCACCCGTGGGCGAACCGCGAATGCGT
ACCGATGGCCGATCTGGCAGGGGAAAAACTGCTGATGCTGGAAGATGGTCACTGTTTGCGCGATCAGGCA
ATGGGTTTCTGTTTTGAAGCCGGGGCGCTGAGCTCAACGGGTGAGACCTTCCAGGCCTTCCGCACCACCG
ACGTCGGCCGCAAGCTGATCATCGATCAGAACGTTTTTATCGAGGGTACGCTGCCGATGGGTGTCGTCCG
CCCGCTGACTGAAGTCGAGATGGACCATTACCGCGAGCCGTTCCTGAATCCTGTTGACCGCGAGCCACTG
TGGCGCTTCCCAAACGAGCTGCCAATCGCCGGTGAGCCAGCGAACATCGTCGCGCTGGTCGAAGAATACA
TGGACTGGCTGCACCAGTCCCCTGTCCCGAAGCTGCTGTTCTGGGGCACCCCAGGCGTTCTGATCCCACC
GGCCGAAGCCGCTCGCCTGGCCAAAAGCCTGCCTAACTGCAAGGCTGTGGACATCGGCCCGGGTCTGAAT
CTGCTGCAAGAAGACAACCCGGACCTGATCGGCAGCGAGATCGCGCGCTGGCTGTCGACGCTCGAGATTT
CCGGCGGAGGAACAGGTGGTTCTGGTGGAACAGGGGGTAGCGGAGGTACAGGAGGAAGTATGGCGGAGAT
CGGAACTGGATTCCCGTTTGATCCGCATTATGTGGAAGTTCTGGGAGAGCGCATGCATTATGTGGACGTT
GGTCCTCGTGATGGGACACCAGTGCTGTTCCTTCACGGCAATCCGACATCGTCGTACGTGTGGCGTAATA
TCATCCCGCACGTTGCCCCCACGCACCGCTGCATTGCCCCTGACTTAATTGGTATGGGGAAAAGTGATAA
GCCTGATCTGGGGTACTTCTTTGACGACCACGTACGCTTCATGGATGCTTTTATTGAAGCATTGGGTTTG
GAGGAAGTAGTTTTGGTGATCCATGATTGGGGTAGTGCTCTGGGGTTCCATTGGGCCAAGCGTAACCCAG
AACGCGTGAAAGGAATTGCCTTTATGGAGTTCATCCGTCCGATTCCAACATGGGACGAATGGCGACCGGA
CCAACTGGATGAAGATACACACTTCCGCGCGACCAGCCTGGAAACTCTGCGCAACATGGTGGCGGCAGGT
AGCGGGATCACTTTACTGCCAGCGCTGGCTGTGCCGCCGGAGCGCAAACGCGATGGGGTTGTTTATCTGC
CGTGCATTAAGCCGGAACCACGCCGCACTATTGGTCTGGTTTATCGTCCTGGCTCACCGCTGCGCAGCCG
CTATGAGCAGCTGGCAGAGGCCATCCGCGCAAGAATGGATGGCCATTTCGATAAAGTTTTAAAACAGGCG
GTTGATGGTAAAAAGAAGAAAAAGAAGTCAAAGACAAAGTGTGTAATTATGTAATGAGAATTCTGCAGTC
GACGGTACCGCGGGCCCGGGATCCACCGGATCTAGATAACTGATCATAATCAGCCATACCACATTTGTAG
AGGTTTTACTTGCTTTAAAAAACCTCCCACACCTCCCCCTGAACCTGAAACATAAAATGAATGCAATTGT
TGTTGTTAACTTGTTTATTGCAGCTTATAATGGTTACAAATAAAGCAATAGCATCACAAATTTCACAAAT
AAAGCATTTTTTTCACTGCATTCTAGTTGTGGTTTGTCCAAACTCATCAATGTATCTTAAGGCGTAAATT
GTAAGCGTTAATATTTTGTTAAAATTCGCGTTAAATTTTTGTTAAATCAGCTCATTTTTTAACCAATAGG
CCGAAATCGGCAAAATCCCTTATAAATCAAAAGAATAGACCGAGATAGGGT
[37 nt withheld, positions 5232-5268]
AAAGAACGTGGACTCCAACGTCAAAGG
[49 nt withheld, positions 5296-5344]
T
[91 nt withheld, positions 5346-5436]
G
[124 nt withheld, positions 5438-5561]
CAGGTGGCACTTTTCGGGGAAATGTGCGCGGAACCCCTATTTGTTTATTTTTCTAAATACATTCAAATAT
GTATCCGCTCATGAGACAATAACCCTGATAAATGCTTCAA
